Addgene plasmid #51683: M4753 KanMX::ADE2 Disruptor Converter
Purpose: Yeast marker swap plasmid for converting KanMX3 to ADE2
Depositing lab: David Stillman. Depositing organization: University of Utah. Publication: New 'marker swap' plasmids for converting selectable markers on budding yeast gene disruptions and plasmids. Voth WP, Jiang YW, Stillman DJ. Yeast. 2003 Aug;20(11):985-93. 10.1002/yea.1018 PubMed 12898713.
Backbone
  Vector backbone: M4757 (kanMX::TRP1), Addgene plasmid # 51687
  Vector type: Yeast Expression ; yeast marker swap
  Selectable markers: ADE2
Growth in bacteria
  Bacterial resistance: Ampicillin, 100 μg/mL
  Growth temperature: 37°C
  Growth strain: DH5alpha
  Copy number: Unknown
Gene/Insert
  Gene/Insert name: ADE2
  Species: S. cerevisiae (budding yeast)
  Entrez Gene: ADE2 (a.k.a. YOR128C)
  Cloning method: Restriction Enzyme; 5′ cloning site KpnI (not destroyed); 3′ cloning site SalI (not destroyed)
  Sequencing primers: 5′ sp6; 3′ T7
Terms and licenses: Academic/Nonprofit Terms; Industry Terms: Not Available to Industry
Depositor comments: M4753 (kanMX::ADE2) was made by digesting M4757 with KpnI and SalI and inserting a 2.3 kb KpnI–SalI fragment with ADE2 from plasmid pFA6–ADE2.
How to cite: M4753 KanMX::ADE2 Disruptor Converter was a gift from David Stillman (Addgene plasmid # 51683 ; http://n2t.net/addgene:51683 ; RRID:Addgene_51683)
