[The description below was written by a language model from this plasmid's Addgene catalogue record and pLannotate feature annotations shown in this document.]
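Description:
M4753 KanMX::ADE2 Disruptor Converter is a budding yeast "marker swap" plasmid designed to convert an existing KanMX3-marked gene disruption or plasmid marker into an ADE2-marked one. It is propagated in E. coli through a high-copy ColE1/pUC-type origin and selected with ampicillin via the β-lactamase gene and its native promoter. The feature table shows no yeast replication origin or centromere, consistent with a construct meant to donate a fragment for chromosomal integration rather than to be maintained episomally in yeast. Small fragments of lacI, rop, bom and a pUC polylinker are backbone remnants with no evident functional role.

The payload is the S. cerevisiae ADE2 gene (YOR128C), annotated with its own promoter and full coding sequence, which spans the numbering origin of the 5,401 nt circular record. According to the depositor, it was introduced as a roughly 2.3 kb KpnI–SalI fragment from pFA6–ADE2 into the related kanMX::TRP1 converter M4757, replacing the TRP1 marker; both cloning sites are retained. ADE2 sits between the Ashbya gossypii TEF promoter and TEF terminator, the same regulatory sequences that flank the kanamycin/G418 resistance gene in KanMX cassettes. These flanks provide homology to a resident KanMX module, so that homologous recombination in yeast can replace the kan marker with ADE2, with selection for adenine prototrophy in an ade2 host. SP6 and T7 promoters lie outside the cassette and serve as sequencing primer sites. The plasmid is used to free up or change selectable markers when combining multiple disruptions or plasmids in one strain.
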