Features (pLannotate 1.2.2; 13 found; start..end, strand, type, name):
   1215..1243    +  misc_feature   MCS (fragment): pUC18/19 multiple cloning site
   1260..1457    +  terminator     TEF terminator: Ashbya gossypii TEF terminator
   1565..1583    -  promoter       T7 promoter: promoter for bacteriophage T7 RNA polymerase
   1605..1658    -  CDS            lacI (fragment): lac repressor; lacI; The lac repressor binds to the lac operator to inhibit transcription in E. coli. This inhibition can be relieved by adding lactose or isopropyl-β-D-thiogalactopyranoside (IPTG).
   1841..2429    -  rep_origin     ori: high-copy-number ColE1/pMB1/pBR322/pUC origin of replication
   2600..3460    -  CDS            AmpR: β-lactamase; bla; confers resistance to ampicillin, carbenicillin, and related antibiotics
   3461..3565    -  promoter       AmpR promoter: bla
   3660..3695    +  CDS            rop (fragment): Rop protein, which maintains plasmids at low copy number; rop
   3797..3848    +  misc_feature   bom (fragment): basis of mobility region from pBR322
   3911..3929    +  promoter       SP6 promoter: promoter for bacteriophage SP6 RNA polymerase
   4007..4350    +  promoter       TEF promoter: Ashbya gossypii TEF promoter
   4376..4751    +  promoter       ADE2 promoter: S. cerevisiae ADE2
   4752..1063    +  CDS            ADE2 (across the origin): PUR6_YEAST - Experimental evidence at protein level: Swiss-Prot protein existence level 1. From Saccharomyces cerevisiae (strain ATCC 204508 / S288c) (Baker's yeast).
>Addgene plasmid #51683 | M4753 KanMX::ADE2 Disruptor Converter | depositor full sequence | sequence record 79099 | M4753 KanMX::ADE2 Disruptor Converter sequence 5401 bps
TATTTGTGACTTATGTTATGCGCCTGCTAGAGTTCCGGACTCCGTTCAACTTAAGGCGAAGTTGTTGGCA
GAAAATGCAATCAAATCTTTTCCCGGTTGTGGTATATTTGGTGTGGAAATGTTCTATTTAGAAACAGGGG
AATTGCTTATTAACGAAATTGCCCCAAGGCCTCACAACTCTGGACATTATACCATTGATGCTTGCGTCAC
TTCTCAATTTGAAGCTCATTTGAGATCAATATTGGATTTGCCAATGCCAAAGAATTTCACATCTTTCTCC
ACCATTACAACGAACGCCATTATGCTAAATGTTCTTGGAGACAAACATACAAAAGATAAAGAGCTAGAAA
CTTGCGAAAGAGCATTGGCGACTCCAGGTTCCTCAGTGTACTTATATGGAAAAGAGTCTAGACCTAACAG
AAAAGTAGGTCACATAAATATTATTGCCTCCAGTATGGCGGAATGTGAACAAAGGCTGAACTACATTACA
GGTAGAACTGATATTCCAATCAAAATCTCTGTCGCTCAAAAGTTGGACTTGGAAGCAATGGTCAAACCAT
TGGTTGGAATCATCATGGGATCAGACTCTGACTTGCCGGTAATGTCTGCCGCATGTGCGGTTTTAAAAGA
TTTTGGCGTTCCATTTGAAGTGACAATAGTCTCTGCTCATAGAACTCCACATAGGATGTCAGCATATGCT
ATTTCCGCAAGCAAGCGTGGAATTAAAACAATTATCGCTGGAGCTGGTGGGGCTGCTCACTTGCCAGGTA
TGGTGGCTGCAATGACACCACTTCCTGTCATCGGTGTGCCCGTAAAAGGTTCTTGTCTAGATGGAGTAGA
TTCTTTACATTCAATTGTGCAAATGCCTAGAGGTGTTCCAGTAGCTACCGTCGCTATTAATAATAGTACG
AACGCTGCGCTGTTGGCTGTCAGACTGCTTGGCGCTTATGATTCAAGTTATACAACGAAAATGGAACAGT
TTTTATTAAAGCAAGAAGAAGAAGTTCTTGTCAAAGCACAAAAGTTAGAAACTGTCGGTTACGAAGCTTA
TCTAGAAAACAAGTAATATATAAGTTTATTGATATACTTGTACAGCAAATAATTATAAAATGATATACCT
ATTTTTTAGGCTTTGTTATGATTACATCAAATGTGGACTTCATACATAGAAATCAACGCTTACAGGTGTC
CTTTTTTAAGAATTTCATACATAAGATCCTCTAGAGTCGACCTGCAGGCATGCCCTGCCCCTAATCAGTA
CTGACAATAAAAAGATTCTTGTTTTCAAGAACTTGTCATTTGTATAGTTTTTTTATATTGTAGTTGTTCT
ATTTTAATCAAATGTTAGCGTGATTTATATTTTTTTTCGCCTCGACATCATCTGCCCAGATGCGAAGTTA
AGTGCGCAGAAAGTAATATCATGCGTCAATCGTATGTGAATGCTGGTCGCTATACTGCTGTCGATTCGAT
ACTAACGCCGCCATCCAGTGTCGAAAACGAGCTCGAATTCATCGATGATATCAGATCCACTAGTGGCCTA
TGCGGCCGCGGATCTGCCGGTCTCCCTATAGTGAGTCGTATTAATTTCGATAAGCCAGGTTAACCTGCAT
TAATGAATCGGCCAACGCGCGGGGAGAGGCGGTTTGCGTATTGGGCGCTCTTCCGCTTCCTCGCTCACTG
ACTCGCTGCGCTCGGTCGTTCGGCTGCGGCGAGCGGTATCAGCTCACTCAAAGGCGGTAATACGGTTATC
CACAGAATCAGGGGATAACGCAGGAAAGAACATGTGAGCAAAAGGCCAGCAAAAGGCCAGGAACCGTAAA
AAGGCCGCGTTGCTGGCGTTTTTCCATAGGCTCCGCCCCCCTGACGAGCATCACAAAAATCGACGCTCAA
GTCAGAGGTGGCGAAACCCGACAGGACTATAAAGATACCAGGCGTTTCCCCCTGGAAGCTCCCTCGTGCG
CTCTCCTGTTCCGACCCTGCCGCTTACCGGATACCTGTCCGCCTTTCTCCCTTCGGGAAGCGTGGCGCTT
TCTCAATGCTCACGCTGTAGGTATCTCAGTTCGGTGTAGGTCGTTCGCTCCAAGCTGGGCTGTGTGCACG
AACCCCCCGTTCAGCCCGACCGCTGCGCCTTATCCGGTAACTATCGTCTTGAGTCCAACCCGGTAAGACA
CGACTTATCGCCACTGGCAGCAGCCACTGGTAACAGGATTAGCAGAGCGAGGTATGTAGGCGGTGCTACA
GAGTTCTTGAAGTGGTGGCCTAACTACGGCTACACTAGAAGGACAGTATTTGGTATCTGCGCTCTGCTGA
AGCCAGTTACCTTCGGAAAAAGAGTTGGTAGCTCTTGATCCGGCAAACAAACCACCGCTGGTAGCGGTGG
TTTTTTTGTTTGCAAGCAGCAGATTACGCGCAGAAAAAAAGGATCTCAAGAAGATCCTTTGATCTTTTCT
ACGGGGTCTGACGCTCAGTGGAACGAAAACTCACGTTAAGGGATTTTGGTCATGAGATTATCAAAAAGGA
TCTTCACCTAGATCCTTTTAAATTAAAAATGAAGTTTTAAATCAATCTAAAGTATATATGAGTAAACTTG
GTCTGACAGTTACCAATGCTTAATCAGTGAGGCACCTATCTCAGCGATCTGTCTATTTCGTTCATCCATA
GTTGCCTGACTCCCCGTCGTGTAGATAACTACGATACGGGAGGGCTTACCATCTGGCCCCAGTGCTGCAA
TGATACCGCGAGACCCACGCTCACCGGCTCCAGATTTATCAGCAATAAACCAGCCAGCCGGAAGGGCCGA
GCGCAGAAGTGGTCCTGCAACTTTATCCGCCTCCATCCAGTCTATTAATTGTTGCCGGGAAGCTAGAGTA
AGTAGTTCGCCAGTTAATAGTTTGCGCAACGTTGTTGCCATTGCTACAGGCATCGTGGTGTCACGCTCGT
CGTTTGGTATGGCTTCATTCAGCTCCGGTTCCCAACGATCAAGGCGAGTTACATGATCCCCCATGTTGTG
CAAAAAAGCGGTTAGCTCCTTCGGTCCTCCGATCGTTGTCAGAAGTAAGTTGGCCGCAGTGTTATCACTC
ATGGTTATGGCAGCACTGCATAATTCTCTTACTGTCATGCCATCCGTAAGATGCTTTTCTGTGACTGGTG
AGTACTCAACCAAGTCATTCTGAGAATAGTGTATGCGGCGACCGAGTTGCTCTTGCCCGGCGTCAATACG
GGATAATACCGCGCCACATAGCAGAACTTTAAAAGTGCTCATCATTGGAAAACGTTCTTCGGGGCGAAAA
CTCTCAAGGATCTTACCGCTGTTGAGATCCAGTTCGATGTAACCCACTCGTGCACCCAACTGATCTTCAG
CATCTTTTACTTTCACCAGCGTTTCTGGGTGAGCAAAAACAGGAAGGCAAAATGCCGCAAAAAAGGGAAT
AAGGGCGACACGGAAATGTTGAATACTCATACTCTTCCTTTTTCAATATTATTGAAGCATTTATCAGGGT
TATTGTCTCATGAGCGGATACATATTTGAATGTATTTAGAAAAATAAACAAATAGGGGTTCCGCGCACAT
TTCCCCGAAAAGTGCCACCTGACGTCTAAGAAACCATTATTATCATGACATTAACCTATAAAAATAGGCG
TATCACGAGGCCCTTTCGTCTCGCGCGTTTCGGTGATGACGGTGAAAACCTCTGACACATGCAGCTCCCG
GAGACGGTCACAGCTTGTCTGTAAGCGGATGCCGGGAGCAGACAAGCCCGTCAGGGCGCGTCAGCGGGTG
TTGGCGGGTGTCGGGGCTGGCTTAACTATGCGGCATCAGAGCAGATTGTACTGAGAGTGCACCATATGGA
CATATTGTCGTTAGAACGCGGCTACAATTAATACATAACCTTATGTATCATACACATACGATTTAGGTGA
CACTATAGAACGCGGCCGCCAGCTGAAGCTTAAGGCGCGCCAGATCTGTTTAGCTTGCCTCGTCCCCGCC
GGGTCACCCGGCCAGCGACATGGAGGCCCAGAATACCCTCCTTGACAGTCTTGACGTGCGCAGCTCAGGG
GCATGATGTGACTGTCGCCCGTACATTTAGCCCATACATCCCCATGTATAATCATTTGCATCCATACATT
TTGATGGCCGCACGGCGCGAAGCAAAAATTACGGCTCCTCGCTGCAGACCTGCGAGCAGGGAAACGCTCC
CCTCACAGACGCGTTGAATTGTCCCCACGCCGCGCCCCTGTAGAGAAATATAAAAGGTTAGGATTTGCCA
CTGAGGTTCTTCTTTCATATACTTCCTTTTAAAATCTTGCTAGGATACAGTTCTCACATCACATCCGAAC
ATAAACAACCATGGGTACCCGGGGATCTGAATTAATTCTTGAATAATACATAACTTTTCTTAAAAGAATC
AAAGACAGATAAAATTTAAGAGATATTAAATATTAGTGAGAAGCCGAGAATTTTGTAACACCAACATAAC
ACTGACATCTTTAACAACTTTTAATTATGATACATTTCTTACGTCATGATTGATTATTACAGCTATGCTG
ACAAATGACTCTTGTTGCATGGCTACGAACCGGGTAATACTAAGTGATTGACTCTTGCTGACCTTTTATT
AAGAACTAAATGGACAATATTATGGAGCATTTCATGTATAAATTGGTGCGTAAAATCGTTGGATCTCTCT
TCTAAGTACATCCTACTATAACAATCAAGAAAAACAAGAAAATCGGACAAAACAATCAAGTATGGATTCT
AGAACAGTTGGTATATTAGGAGGGGGACAATTGGGACGTATGATTGTTGAGGCAGCAAACAGGCTCAACA
TTAAGACGGTAATACTAGATGCTGAAAATTCTCCTGCCAAACAAATAAGCAACTCCAATGACCACGTTAA
TGGCTCCTTTTCCAATCCTCTTGATATCGAAAAACTAGCTGAAAAATGTGATGTGCTAACGATTGAGATT
GAGCATGTTGATGTTCCTACACTAAAGAATCTTCAAGTAAAACATCCCAAATTAAAAATTTACCCTTCTC
CAGAAACAATCAGATTGATACAAGACAAATATATTCAAAAAGAGCATTTAATCAAAAATGGTATAGCAGT
TACCCAAAGTGTTCCTGTGGAACAAGCCAGTGAGACGTCCCTATTGAATGTTGGAAGAGATTTGGGTTTT
CCATTCGTCTTGAAGTCGAGGACTTTGGCATACGATGGAAGAGGTAACTTCGTTGTAAAGAATAAGGAAA
TGATTCCGGAAGCTTTGGAAGTACTGAAGGATCGTCCTTTGTACGCCGAAAAATGGGCACCATTTACTAA
AGAATTAGCAGTCATGATTGTGAGGTCTGTTAACGGTTTAGTGTTTTCTTACCCAATTGTAGAGACTATC
CACAAGGACAA
