>Addgene plasmid #51683 | M4753 KanMX::ADE2 Disruptor Converter | addgene partial sequence | sequence record 81311 | SP6 5'-ATTTAGGTGACACTATAG-3'
GCTTGCCTCGTCCCCGCCGGGTCACCCGGCCAGCGACATGGAGGCCCAGAATACCCTCCTTGACAGTCTT
GACGTGCGCAGCTCAGGGGCATGATGTGACTGTCGCCCGTACATTTAGCCCATACATCCCCATGTATAAT
CATTTGCATCCATACATTTTGATGGCCGCACGGCGCGAAGCAAAAATTACGGCTCCTCGCTGCAGACCTG
CGAGCAGGGAAACGCTCCCCTCACAGACGCGTTGAATTGTCCCCACGCCGCGCCCCTGTAGAGAAATATA
AAAGGTTAGGATTTGCCACTGAGGTTCTTCTTTCATATACTTCCTTTTAAAATCTTGCTAGGATACAGTT
CTCACATCACATCCGAACATAAACAACCATGGGTACCCGGGGATCTGAATTAATTCTTGAATAATACATA
ACTTTTCTTAAAAGAATCAAAGACAGATAAAATTTAAGAGATATTAAATATTAGTGAGAAGCCGAGAATT
TTGTAACACCAACATAACACTGACATCTTTAACAACTTTTAATTATGATACATTTCTTACGTCATGATTG
ATTATTACAGCTATGCTGACAAATGACTCTTGTTGCATGGCTACGAACCGGGTAATACTAAGTGATTGAC
TCTTGCTGACCTTTTATTAAGAACTAAATGGACAATATTATGGAGCATTTCATGTATAAATTGGTGCGTA
AAATCGTTGGATCTCTCTTCTAAGTACATCCTACTATAACAATCAAGAAAAACAAGAAAATCGGACAAAA
CAATCAAGTATGGATTCTAGAACAGTTGGTATATTAGGAGGGGGACAATTGGGACGTATGATTGTTGAGG
CAGCAAACAGGCTCAACATTAAGACGGTAATACTAGATGCTGAAAATTCTCCTGCCAAACAAATAAGCAA
CTCCAATGACCACGTTAATGGCTCCTTTTCCAATCCTCTTGATATCGAAA
