>Addgene plasmid #51683 | M4753 KanMX::ADE2 Disruptor Converter | addgene partial sequence | sequence record 81451 | T7 5'-TAATACGACTCACTATAGGG-3'
ATCTGATATCATCGATGAATTCGAGCTCGTTTTCGACACTGGATGGCGGCGTTAGTATCGAATCGACAGC
AGTATAGCGACCAGCATTCACATACGATTGACGCATGATATTACTTTCTGCGCACTTAACTTCGCATCTG
GGCAGATGATGTCGAGGCGAAAAAAAATATAAATCACGCTAACATTTGATTAAAATAGAACAACTACAAT
ATAAAAAAACTATACAAATGACAAGTTCTTGAAAACAAGAATCTTTTTATTGTCAGTACTGATTAGGGGC
AGGGCATGCCTGCAGGTCGACTCTAGAGGATCTTATGTATGAAATTCTTAAAAAAGGACACCTGTAAGCG
TTGATTTCTATGTATGAAGTCCACATTTGATGTAATCATAACAAAGCCTAAAAAATAGGTATATCATTTT
ATAATTATTTGCTGTACAAGTATATCAATAAACTTATATATTACTTGTTTTCTAGATAAGCTTCGTAACC
GACAGTTTCTAACTTTTGTGCTTTGACAAGAACTTCTTCTTCTTGCTTTAATAAAAACTGTTCCATTTTC
GTTGTATAACTTGAATCATAAGCGCCAAGCAGTCTGACAGCCAACAGCGCAGCGTTCGTACTATTATTAA
TAGCGACGGTAGCTACTGGAACACCTCTAGGCATTTGCACAATTGAATGTAAAGAATCTACTCCATCTAG
ACAAGAACCTTTTACGGGCACACCGATGACAGGAAGTGGTGTCATTGCAGCCACCATACCTGGCAAGTGA
GCAGCCCCACCAGCTCCAGCGATAATTGTTTTAATTCCACGCTTGCTTGCGGAAATAGCATATGCTGACA
TCCTATGTGGAGTTCTATGAGCAGAGACTATTGTCACTTCAAATGGAACGCCAAAATCTTTTAAAACCGC
ACATGCGGCAGACATTACCGGCAAGTCAGAGTCTGATCCCATGATGAT
